>Addgene plasmid #82576 | pCDNA3.1-FLAG-SF3B1-WT | depositor full sequence | sequence record 157042 | pCDNA3.1-FLAG-SF3B1-WT sequence 9362 bps
GACGGATCGGGAGATCTCCCGATCCCCTATGGTGCACTCTCAGTACAATCTGCTCTGATGCCGCATAGTT
AAGCCAGTATCTGCTCCCTGCTTGTGTGTTGGAGGTCGCTGAGTAGTGCGCGAGCAAAATTTAAGCTACA
ACAAGGCAAGGCTTGACCGACAATTGCATGAAGAATCTGCTTAGGGTTAGGCGTTTTGCGCTGCTTCGCG
ATGTACGGGCCAGATATACGCGTTGACATTGATTATTGACTAGTTATTAATAGTAATCAATTACGGGGTC
ATTAGTTCATAGCCCATATATGGAGTTCCGCGTTACATAACTTACGGTAAATGGCCCGCCTGGCTGACCG
CCCAACGACCCCCGCCCATTGACGTCAATAATGACGTATGTTCCCATAGTAACGCCAATAGGGACTTTCC
ATTGACGTCAATGGGTGGAGTATTTACGGTAAACTGCCCACTTGGCAGTACATCAAGTGTATCATATGCC
AAGTACGCCCCCTATTGACGTCAATGACGGTAAATGGCCCGCCTGGCATTATGCCCAGTACATGACCTTA
TGGGACTTTCCTACTTGGCAGTACATCTACGTATTAGTCATCGCTATTACCATGGTGATGCGGTTTTGGC
AGTACATCAATGGGCGTGGATAGCGGTTTGACTCACGGGGATTTCCAAGTCTCCACCCCATTGACGTCAA
TGGGAGTTTGTTTTGGCACCAAAATCAACGGGACTTTCCAAAATGTCGTAACAACTCCGCCCCATTGACG
CAAATGGGCGGTAGGCGTGTACGGTGGGAGGTCTATATAAGCAGAGCTCTCTGGCTAACTAGAGAACCCA
CTGCTTACTGGCTTATCGAAATTAATACGACTCACTATAGGGAGACCCAAGCTGGCTAGCGTTTAAACTT
AAGCTTGGTACCGAGCTCGGATCCACCATGGACTACAAAGATGACGACGACAAGTCTAGAATGGCTAAGA
TCGCTAAAACCCACGAGGACATTGAGGCACAGATTCGGGAGATTCAGGGCAAGAAGGCAGCACTGGACGA
GGCACAGGGCGTGGGGCTGGATAGCACCGGCTACTATGACCAGGAAATCTACGGCGGGTCTGACAGTAGA
TTCGCCGGCTACGTGACCAGCATCGCCGCTACCGAGCTGGAAGACGATGACGATGACTATAGCTCCTCTA
CTTCACTGCTGGGGCAGAAGAAACCTGGATACCACGCACCAGTGGCCCTGCTGAACGATATCCCACAGTC
CACCGAGCAGTATGACCCCTTCGCTGAACACCGGCCCCCTAAGATTGCAGATAGAGAGGACGAATACAAG
AAACATCGGAGAACAATGATCATTTCTCCAGAGCGGCTGGACCCCTTCGCCGACGGAGGCAAAACACCTG
ATCCAAAGATGAACGCCAGGACTTACATGGACGTGATGCGCGAACAGCATCTGACCAAGGAGGAACGGGA
GATCAGACAGCAGCTGGCCGAGAAGGCAAAAGCCGGAGAACTGAAAGTCGTCAATGGCGCAGCCGCTTCT
CAGCCACCCAGTAAGAGGAAAAGGCGCTGGGATCAGACCGCTGACCAGACACCTGGAGCAACTCCAAAGA
AACTGAGTTCATGGGATCAGGCAGAGACCCCAGGACACACACCTAGCCTGCGATGGGACGAAACCCCTGG
ACGAGCAAAGGGCTCCGAGACTCCAGGAGCTACCCCAGGCAGCAAGATTTGGGACCCCACACCTTCTCAT
ACTCCAGCTGGCGCAGCAACCCCAGGAAGAGGCGACACACCAGGACACGCAACTCCAGGACATGGAGGAG
CTACAAGCTCCGCAAGGAAAAATCGCTGGGATGAGACCCCTAAGACAGAAAGGGACACTCCAGGGCACGG
ATCAGGCTGGGCCGAAACTCCACGAACCGATCGAGGAGGGGACAGCATCGGGGAGACTCCAACCCCCGGA
GCTTCAAAGAGAAAAAGCAGATGGGATGAGACACCCGCATCCCAGATGGGAGGCTCTACCCCTGTGCTGA
CACCAGGAAAGACTCCCATCGGCACCCCTGCCATGAACATGGCTACACCTACTCCAGGCCATATTATGTC
TATGACCCCAGAACAGCTCCAGGCCTGGCGATGGGAGCGAGAAATCGACGAGCGCAATCGACCTCTGAGT
GATGAGGAACTGGACGCTATGTTCCCAGAGGGCTATAAGGTGCTGCCTCCACCTGCCGGCTACGTCCCAA
TCAGAACTCCCGCCAGGAAACTGACCGCTACACCCACTCCTCTGGGGGGAATGACCGGGTTTCACATGCA
GACAGAGGATCGCACTATGAAGAGCGTGAACGACCAGCCTTCCGGAAATCTGCCTTTCCTGAAGCCAGAT
GACATCCAGTACTTTGATAAGCTGCTGGTGGACGTGGACGAATCCACACTGTCTCCAGAGGAACAGAAGG
AGCGCAAAATCATGAAGCTGCTGCTGAAGATCAAGAACGGCACACCTCCAATGCGAAAGGCTGCACTGCG
GCAGATCACTGACAAAGCACGGGAGTTCGGGGCCGGACCCCTGTTTAATCAGATTCTGCCTCTGCTGATG
TCCCCAACCCTGGAGGATCAGGAACGGCACCTGCTGGTGAAAGTCATCGACAGAATCCTGTATAAGCTGG
ATGACCTGGTGCGCCCCTACGTCCATAAGATCCTGGTGGTCATTGAGCCTCTGCTGATCGATGAAGACTA
CTATGCCCGCGTGGAGGGGCGAGAAATCATTTCTAACCTGGCCAAGGCCGCTGGACTGGCTACCATGATC
AGTACAATGCGGCCAGATATTGACAACATGGACGAGTATGTGAGAAATACCACAGCTAGGGCATTCGCCG
TGGTCGCTTCTGCACTGGGCATCCCCAGTCTGCTGCCTTTTCTGAAAGCCGTGTGCAAGAGTAAGAAATC
ATGGCAGGCACGGCACACAGGCATCAAGATTGTGCAGCAGATCGCAATTCTGATGGGGTGTGCCATCCTG
CCCCACCTGAGAAGCCTGGTGGAGATCATTGAACATGGCCTGGTGGATGAGCAGCAGAAGGTCAGGACCA
TCTCCGCCCTGGCTATTGCAGCCCTGGCAGAGGCTGCAACACCATACGGGATCGAGAGCTTCGACTCCGT
GCTGAAACCCCTGTGGAAGGGCATCCGGCAGCACAGAGGCAAAGGACTGGCAGCTTTTCTGAAGGCCATC
GGCTATCTGATTCCCCTGATGGATGCTGAGTACGCAAACTACTATACCCGCGAAGTGATGCTGATCCTGA
TTCGAGAGTTCCAGAGCCCTGATGAGGAAATGAAGAAAATCGTCCTGAAAGTGGTCAAGCAGTGCTGTGG
CACCGACGGAGTGGAGGCCAATTATATCAAGACAGAAATTCTGCCCCCTTTCTTTAAACACTTTTGGCAG
CATAGGATGGCTCTGGATCGACGGAACTACCGCCAGCTGGTGGACACTACCGTCGAACTGGCCAATAAGG
TCGGAGCAGCCGAGATCATTAGCCGCATCGTCGATGACCTGAAAGACGAGGCCGAACAGTACCGGAAGAT
GGTCATGGAGACCATCGAAAAAATTATGGGAAACCTGGGCGCCGCCGACATTGACCACAAGCTGGAGGAA
CAGCTGATCGATGGCATTCTGTATGCCTTCCAGGAGCAGACAACTGAAGACAGCGTGATGCTGAACGGAT
TTGGCACCGTGGTCAATGCCCTGGGAAAAAGAGTGAAGCCATACCTGCCCCAGATTTGCGGCACAGTCCT
GTGGCGGCTGAACAACAAGAGTGCTAAGGTGAGACAGCAGGCCGCTGATCTGATTTCAAGGACTGCCGTG
GTCATGAAAACCTGTCAGGAGGAAAAGCTGATGGGGCACCTGGGAGTGGTCCTGTACGAATATCTGGGCG
AGGAATACCCTGAGGTGCTGGGCTCCATCCTGGGGGCCCTGAAGGCTATCGTGAACGTCATTGGGATGCA
CAAAATGACTCCACCCATCAAGGACCTGCTGCCAAGGCTGACCCCCATTCTGAAAAACCGCCATGAGAAG
GTGCAGGAAAATTGCATCGATCTGGTCGGCCGGATTGCAGACAGAGGAGCAGAGTACGTGAGCGCCCGGG
AGTGGATGCGCATCTGTTTCGAGCTGCTGGAACTGCTGAAGGCTCACAAGAAAGCAATTAGAAGGGCCAC
AGTGAATACTTTTGGGTACATCGCAAAGGCCATTGGACCACATGACGTGCTGGCCACCCTGCTGAACAAT
CTGAAAGTCCAGGAGAGGCAGAACCGCGTGTGCACCACAGTCGCCATCGCCATCGTGGCCGAGACCTGTT
CCCCCTTCACAGTCCTGCCTGCTCTGATGAATGAGTATAGGGTGCCCGAACTGAACGTGCAGAATGGGGT
CCTGAAGTCACTGAGCTTCCTGTTTGAGTACATCGGCGAAATGGGGAAAGATTACATCTACGCAGTGACA
CCTCTGCTGGAGGACGCCCTGATGGATCGCGACCTGGTGCACCGACAGACTGCCTCAGCTGTGGTCCAGC
ATATGAGCCTGGGCGTGTATGGGTTCGGATGCGAGGACTCCCTGAACCACCTGCTGAATTACGTGTGGCC
CAACGTCTTTGAAACCTCTCCTCATGTGATCCAGGCTGTCATGGGAGCACTGGAGGGCCTGAGAGTGGCC
ATTGGACCTTGCAGGATGCTCCAGTATTGTCTCCAGGGCCTGTTTCACCCAGCCCGAAAAGTGCGGGATG
TCTACTGGAAAATCTACAACAGTATCTACATCGGCTCACAGGACGCACTGATTGCCCATTACCCCAGAAT
CTACAATGACGACAAAAATACTTACATCCGATACGAACTGGACTACATCCTGTGAGAATTCTGCAGATAT
CCAGCACAGTGGCGGCCGCTCGAGTCTAGAGGGCCCGTTTAAACCCGCTGATCAGCCTCGACTGTGCCTT
CTAGTTGCCAGCCATCTGTTGTTTGCCCCTCCCCCGTGCCTTCCTTGACCCTGGAAGGTGCCACTCCCAC
TGTCCTTTCCTAATAAAATGAGGAAATTGCATCGCATTGTCTGAGTAGGTGTCATTCTATTCTGGGGGGT
GGGGTGGGGCAGGACAGCAAGGGGGAGGATTGGGAAGACAATAGCAGGCATGCTGGGGATGCGGTGGGCT
CTATGGCTTCTGAGGCGGAAAGAACCAGCTGGGGCTCTAGGGGGTATCCCC
[124 nt withheld, positions 5232-5355]
C
[91 nt withheld, positions 5357-5447]
A
[49 nt withheld, positions 5449-5497]
CCTTTGACGTTGGAGTCCACGTTCTTT
[37 nt withheld, positions 5525-5561]
ACCCTATCTCGGTCTATTCTTTTGATTTATAAGGGATTTTGCCGATTTCGGCCTATTGGTTAAAAAATGA
GCTGATTTAACAAAAATTTAACGCGAATTAATTCTGTGGAATGTGTGTCAGTTAGGGTGTGGAAAGTCCC
CAGGCTCCCCAGCAGGCAGAAGTATGCAAAGCATGCATCTCAATTAGTCAGCAACCAGGTGTGGAAAGTC
CCCAGGCTCCCCAGCAGGCAGAAGTATGCAAAGCATGCATCTCAATTAGTCAGCAACCATAGTCCCGCCC
CTAACTCCGCCCATCCCGCCCCTAACTCCGCCCAGTTCCGCCCATTCTCCGCCCCATGGCTGACTAATTT
TTTTTATTTATGCAGAGGCCGAGGCCGCCTCTGCCTCTGAGCTATTCCAGAAGTAGTGAGGAGGCTTTTT
TGGAGGCCTAGGCTTTTGCAAAAAGCTCCCGGGAGCTTGTATATCCATTTTCGGATCTGATCAAGAGACA
GGATGAGGATCGTTTCGCATGATTGAACAAGATGGATTGCACGCAGGTTCTCCGGCCGCTTGGGTGGAGA
GGCTATTCGGCTATGACTGGGCACAACAGACAATCGGCTGCTCTGATGCCGCCGTGTTCCGGCTGTCAGC
GCAGGGGCGCCCGGTTCTTTTTGTCAAGACCGACCTGTCCGGTGCCCTGAATGAACTGCAGGACGAGGCA
GCGCGGCTATCGTGGCTGGCCACGACGGGCGTTCCTTGCGCAGCTGTGCTCGACGTTGTCACTGAAGCGG
GAAGGGACTGGCTGCTATTGGGCGAAGTGCCGGGGCAGGATCTCCTGTCATCTCACCTTGCTCCTGCCGA
GAAAGTATCCATCATGGCTGATGCAATGCGGCGGCTGCATACGCTTGATCCGGCTACCTGCCCATTCGAC
CACCAAGCGAAACATCGCATCGAGCGAGCACGTACTCGGATGGAAGCCGGTCTTGTCGATCAGGATGATC
TGGACGAAGAGCATCAGGGGCTCGCGCCAGCCGAACTGTTCGCCAGGCTCAAGGCGCGCATGCCCGACGG
CGAGGATCTCGTCGTGACCCATGGCGATGCCTGCTTGCCGAATATCATGGTGGAAAATGGCCGCTTTTCT
GGATTCATCGACTGTGGCCGGCTGGGTGTGGCGGACCGCTATCAGGACATAGCGTTGGCTACCCGTGATA
TTGCTGAAGAGCTTGGCGGCGAATGGGCTGACCGCTTCCTCGTGCTTTACGGTATCGCCGCTCCCGATTC
GCAGCGCATCGCCTTCTATCGCCTTCTTGACGAGTTCTTCTGAGCGGGACTCTGGGGTTCGAAATGACCG
ACCAAGCGACGCCCAACCTGCCATCACGAGATTTCGATTCCACCGCCGCCTTCTATGAAAGGTTGGGCTT
CGGAATCGTTTTCCGGGACGCCGGCTGGATGATCCTCCAGCGCGGGGATCTCATGCTGGAGTTCTTCGCC
CACCCCAACTTGTTTATTGCAGCTTATAATGGTTACAAATAAAGCAATAGCATCACAAATTTCACAAATA
AAGCATTTTTTTCACTGCATTCTAGTTGTGGTTTGTCCAAACTCATCAATGTATCTTATCATGTCTGTAT
ACCGTCGACCTCTAGCTAGAGCTTGGCGTAATCATGGTCATAGCTGTTTCCTGTGTGAAATTGTTATCCG
CTCACAATTCCACACAACATACGAGCCGGAAGCATAAAGTGTAAAGCCTGGGGTGCCTAATGAGTGAGCT
AACTCACATTAATTGCGTTGCGCTCACTGCCCGCTTTCCAGTCGGGAAACCTGTCGTGCCAGCTGCATTA
ATGAATCGGCCAACGCGCGGGGAGAGGCGGTTTGCGTATTGGGCGCTCTTCCGCTTCCTCGCTCACTGAC
TCGCTGCGCTCGGTCGTTCGGCTGCGGCGAGCGGTATCAGCTCACTCAAAGGCGGTAATACGGTTATCCA
CAGAATCAGGGGATAACGCAGGAAAGAACATGTGAGCAAAAGGCCAGCAAAAGGCCAGGAACCGTAAAAA
GGCCGCGTTGCTGGCGTTTTTCCATAGGCTCCGCCCCCCTGACGAGCATCACAAAAATCGACGCTCAAGT
CAGAGGTGGCGAAACCCGACAGGACTATAAAGATACCAGGCGTTTCCCCCTGGAAGCTCCCTCGTGCGCT
CTCCTGTTCCGACCCTGCCGCTTACCGGATACCTGTCCGCCTTTCTCCCTTCGGGAAGCGTGGCGCTTTC
TCATAGCTCACGCTGTAGGTATCTCAGTTCGGTGTAGGTCGTTCGCTCCAAGCTGGGCTGTGTGCACGAA
CCCCCCGTTCAGCCCGACCGCTGCGCCTTATCCGGTAACTATCGTCTTGAGTCCAACCCGGTAAGACACG
ACTTATCGCCACTGGCAGCAGCCACTGGTAACAGGATTAGCAGAGCGAGGTATGTAGGCGGTGCTACAGA
GTTCTTGAAGTGGTGGCCTAACTACGGCTACACTAGAAGAACAGTATTTGGTATCTGCGCTCTGCTGAAG
CCAGTTACCTTCGGAAAAAGAGTTGGTAGCTCTTGATCCGGCAAACAAACCACCGCTGGTAGCGGTTTTT
TTGTTTGCAAGCAGCAGATTACGCGCAGAAAAAAAGGATCTCAAGAAGATCCTTTGATCTTTTCTACGGG
GTCTGACGCTCAGTGGAACGAAAACTCACGTTAAGGGATTTTGGTCATGAGATTATCAAAAAGGATCTTC
ACCTAGATCCTTTTAAATTAAAAATGAAGTTTTAAATCAATCTAAAGTATATATGAGTAAACTTGGTCTG
ACAGTTACCAATGCTTAATCAGTGAGGCACCTATCTCAGCGATCTGTCTATTTCGTTCATCCATAGTTGC
CTGACTCCCCGTCGTGTAGATAACTACGATACGGGAGGGCTTACCATCTGGCCCCAGTGCTGCAATGATA
CCGCGAGACCCACGCTCACCGGCTCCAGATTTATCAGCAATAAACCAGCCAGCCGGAAGGGCCGAGCGCA
GAAGTGGTCCTGCAACTTTATCCGCCTCCATCCAGTCTATTAATTGTTGCCGGGAAGCTAGAGTAAGTAG
TTCGCCAGTTAATAGTTTGCGCAACGTTGTTGCCATTGCTACAGGCATCGTGGTGTCACGCTCGTCGTTT
GGTATGGCTTCATTCAGCTCCGGTTCCCAACGATCAAGGCGAGTTACATGATCCCCCATGTTGTGCAAAA
AAGCGGTTAGCTCCTTCGGTCCTCCGATCGTTGTCAGAAGTAAGTTGGCCGCAGTGTTATCACTCATGGT
TATGGCAGCACTGCATAATTCTCTTACTGTCATGCCATCCGTAAGATGCTTTTCTGTGACTGGTGAGTAC
TCAACCAAGTCATTCTGAGAATAGTGTATGCGGCGACCGAGTTGCTCTTGCCCGGCGTCAATACGGGATA
ATACCGCGCCACATAGCAGAACTTTAAAAGTGCTCATCATTGGAAAACGTTCTTCGGGGCGAAAACTCTC
AAGGATCTTACCGCTGTTGAGATCCAGTTCGATGTAACCCACTCGTGCACCCAACTGATCTTCAGCATCT
TTTACTTTCACCAGCGTTTCTGGGTGAGCAAAAACAGGAAGGCAAAATGCCGCAAAAAAGGGAATAAGGG
CGACACGGAAATGTTGAATACTCATACTCTTCCTTTTTCAATATTATTGAAGCATTTATCAGGGTTATTG
TCTCATGAGCGGATACATATTTGAATGTATTTAGAAAAATAAACAAATAGGGGTTCCGCGCACATTTCCC
CGAAAAGTGCCACCTGACGTC
Features (pLannotate 1.2.2; 21 found; start..end, strand, type, name):
     28..80      -  misc_feature   bom (fragment): basis of mobility region from pBR322
    235..614     +  enhancer       CMV enhancer: human cytomegalovirus immediate early enhancer
    615..818     +  promoter       CMV promoter: human cytomegalovirus (CMV) immediate early promoter
    814..847     +  LTR            5' LTR (truncated) (fragment): truncated 5' long terminal repeat (LTR) from HIV-1
    863..881     +  promoter       T7 promoter: promoter for bacteriophage T7 RNA polymerase
    940..960     +  CDS            3xFLAG (fragment): three tandem FLAG® epitope tags
    971..4882    +  CDS            SF3B1: SF3B1_HUMAN - Also known as SAP155. Experimental evidence at protein level: Swiss-Prot protein existence level 1. Involved in pre-mRNA splicing as a component of the splicing factor SF3B complex (PubMed:27720643). SF3B complex is required for 'A' complex assembly formed by the stable binding of U2 snRNP to the branchpoint sequence (BPS) in pre-mRNA. Sequence independent binding of SF3A/SF3B complex upstream of the branch site is essential, it may anchor U2 snRNP to the pre-mRNA (PubMed:12234937). Together with other U2 snRNP complex components may also play a role in the selective processing o
   4962..5186    +  polyA_signal   bGH poly(A) signal: bovine growth hormone polyadenylation signal
   5190..5211    +  promoter       SV40 promoter (fragment): SV40 enhancer and early promoter
   5232..5660    +  rep_origin     f1 ori (sequence partly withheld): f1 bacteriophage origin of replication; arrow indicates direction of (+) strand synthesis
   5674..6003    +  promoter       SV40 promoter: SV40 enhancer and early promoter
   6070..6861    +  CDS            neo: KKA2_KLEPN - Also known as kan, nptII. Experimental evidence at protein level: Swiss-Prot protein existence level 1. Resistance to kanamycin, neomycin, paromomycin, ribostamycin, butirosin and gentamicin B. From Klebsiella pneumoniae.
   6885..7043    +  CDS            ble (fragment): BLE_KLEPN - Experimental evidence at protein level: Swiss-Prot protein existence level 1. Binding protein with a strong affinity to the bleomycin family of antibiotics. Binds to CL990; an antimitotic-antibiotic compound. From Klebsiella pneumoniae.
   7038..7159    +  polyA_signal   SV40 poly(A) signal: SV40 polyadenylation signal
   7232..7248    -  protein_bind   lac operator: The lac repressor binds to the lac operator to inhibit transcription in E. coli. This inhibition can be relieved by adding lactose or isopropyl-β-D-thiogalactopyranoside (IPTG). lac repressor encoded by lacI
   7256..7286    -  promoter       lac promoter: promoter for the E. coli lac operon
   7301..7322    -  protein_bind   CAP binding site: CAP binding activates transcription in the presence of cAMP. E. coli catabolite activator protein
   7335..7427    -  CDS            lacI (fragment): lac repressor; lacI; The lac repressor binds to the lac operator to inhibit transcription in E. coli. This inhibition can be relieved by adding lactose or isopropyl-β-D-thiogalactopyranoside (IPTG).
   7610..8195    -  rep_origin     ori: high-copy-number ColE1/pMB1/pBR322/pUC origin of replication
   8366..9226    -  CDS            AmpR: β-lactamase; bla; confers resistance to ampicillin, carbenicillin, and related antibiotics
   9227..9331    -  promoter       AmpR promoter: bla
