>Addgene plasmid #82576 | pCDNA3.1-FLAG-SF3B1-WT | addgene full sequence | sequence record 422983 | Addgene NGS Result
GTACATCTACGTATTAGTCATCGCTATTACCATGGTGATGCGGTTTTGGCAGTACATCAATGGGCGTGGA
TAGCGGTTTGACTCACGGGGATTTCCAAGTCTCCACCCCATTGACGTCAATGGGAGTTTGTTTTGGCACC
AAAATCAACGGGACTTTCCAAAATGTCGTAACAACTCCGCCCCATTGACGCAAATGGGCGGTAGGCGTGT
ACGGTGGGAGGTCTATATAAGCAGAGCTCTCTGGCTAACTAGAGAACCCACTGCTTACTGGCTTATCGAA
ATTAATACGACTCACTATAGGGAGACCCAAGCTGGCTAGCGTTTAAACTTAAGCTTGGTACCGAGCTCGG
ATCCACCATGGACTACAAAGATGACGACGACAAGTCTAGAATGGCTAAGATCGCTAAAACCCACGAGGAC
ATTGAGGCACAGATTCGGGAGATTCAGGGCAAGAAGGCAGCACTGGACGAGGCACAGGGCGTGGGGCTGG
ATAGCACCGGCTACTATGACCAGGAAATCTACGGCGGGTCTGACAGTAGATTCGCCGGCTACGTGACCAG
CATCGCCGCTACCGAGCTGGAAGACGATGACGATGACTATAGCTCCTCTACTTCACTGCTGGGGCAGAAG
AAACCTGGATACCACGCACCAGTGGCCCTGCTGAACGATATCCCACAGTCCACCGAGCAGTATGACCCCT
TCGCTGAACACCGGCCCCCTAAGATTGCAGATAGAGAGGACGAATACAAGAAACATCGGAGAACAATGAT
CATTTCTCCAGAGCGGCTGGACCCCTTCGCCGACGGAGGCAAAACACCTGATCCAAAGATGAACGCCAGG
ACTTACATGGACGTGATGCGCGAACAGCATCTGACCAAGGAGGAACGGGAGATCAGACAGCAGCTGGCCG
AGAAGGCAAAAGCCGGAGAACTGAAAGTCGTCAATGGCGCAGCCGCTTCTCAGCCACCCAGTAAGAGGAA
AAGGCGCTGGGATCAGACCGCTGACCAGACACCTGGAGCAACTCCAAAGAAACTGAGTTCATGGGATCAG
GCAGAGACCCCAGGACACACACCTAGCCTGCGATGGGACGAAACCCCTGGACGAGCAAAGGGCTCCGAGA
CTCCAGGAGCTACCCCAGGCAGCAAGATTTGGGACCCCACACCTTCTCATACTCCAGCTGGCGCAGCAAC
CCCAGGAAGAGGCGACACACCAGGACACGCAACTCCAGGACATGGAGGAGCTACAAGCTCCGCAAGGAAA
AATCGCTGGGATGAGACCCCTAAGACAGAAAGGGACACTCCAGGGCACGGATCAGGCTGGGCCGAAACTC
CACGAACCGATCGAGGAGGGGACAGCATCGGGGAGACTCCAACCCCCGGAGCTTCAAAGAGAAAAAGCAG
ATGGGATGAGACACCCGCATCCCAGATGGGAGGCTCTACCCCTGTGCTGACACCAGGAAAGACTCCCATC
GGCACCCCTGCCATGAACATGGCTACACCTACTCCAGGCCATATTATGTCTATGACCCCAGAACAGCTCC
AGGCCTGGCGATGGGAGCGAGAAATCGACGAGCGCAATCGACCTCTGAGTGATGAGGAACTGGACGCTAT
GTTCCCAGAGGGCTATAAGGTGCTGCCTCCACCTGCCGGCTACGTCCCAATCAGAACTCCCGCCAGGAAA
CTGACCGCTACACCCACTCCTCTGGGGGGAATGACCGGGTTTCACATGCAGACAGAGGATCGCACTATGA
AGAGCGTGAACGACCAGCCTTCCGGAAATCTGCCTTTCCTGAAGCCAGATGACATCCAGTACTTTGATAA
GCTGCTGGTGGACGTGGACGAATCCACACTGTCTCCAGAGGAACAGAAGGAGCGCAAAATCATGAAGCTG
CTGCTGAAGATCAAGAACGGCACACCTCCAATGCGAAAGGCTGCACTGCGGCAGATCACTGACAAAGCAC
GGGAGTTCGGGGCCGGACCCCTGTTTAATCAGATTCTGCCTCTGCTGATGTCCCCAACCCTGGAGGATCA
GGAACGGCACCTGCTGGTGAAAGTCATCGACAGAATCCTGTATAAGCTGGATGACCTGGTGCGCCCCTAC
GTCCATAAGATCCTGGTGGTCATTGAGCCTCTGCTGATCGATGAAGACTACTATGCCCGCGTGGAGGGGC
GAGAAATCATTTCTAACCTGGCCAAGGCCGCTGGACTGGCTACCATGATCAGTACAATGCGGCCAGATAT
TGACAACATGGACGAGTATGTGAGAAATACCACAGCTAGGGCATTCGCCGTGGTCGCTTCTGCACTGGGC
ATCCCCAGTCTGCTGCCTTTTCTGAAAGCCGTGTGCAAGAGTAAGAAATCATGGCAGGCACGGCACACAG
GCATCAAGATTGTGCAGCAGATCGCAATTCTGATGGGGTGTGCCATCCTGCCCCACCTGAGAAGCCTGGT
GGAGATCATTGAACATGGCCTGGTGGATGAGCAGCAGAAGGTCAGGACCATCTCCGCCCTGGCTATTGCA
GCCCTGGCAGAGGCTGCAACACCATACGGGATCGAGAGCTTCGACTCCGTGCTGAAACCCCTGTGGAAGG
GCATCCGGCAGCACAGAGGCAAAGGACTGGCAGCTTTTCTGAAGGCCATCGGCTATCTGATTCCCCTGAT
GGATGCTGAGTACGCAAACTACTATACCCGCGAAGTGATGCTGATCCTGATTCGAGAGTTCCAGAGCCCT
GATGAGGAAATGAAGAAAATCGTCCTGAAAGTGGTCAAGCAGTGCTGTGGCACCGACGGAGTGGAGGCCA
ATTATATCAAGACAGAAATTCTGCCCCCTTTCTTTAAACACTTTTGGCAGCATAGGATGGCTCTGGATCG
ACGGAACTACCGCCAGCTGGTGGACACTACCGTCGAACTGGCCAATAAGGTCGGAGCAGCCGAGATCATT
AGCCGCATCGTCGATGACCTGAAAGACGAGGCCGAACAGTACCGGAAGATGGTCATGGAGACCATCGAAA
AAATTATGGGAAACCTGGGCGCCGCCGACATTGACCACAAGCTGGAGGAACAGCTGATCGATGGCATTCT
GTATGCCTTCCAGGAGCAGACAACTGAAGACAGCGTGATGCTGAACGGATTTGGCACCGTGGTCAATGCC
CTGGGAAAAAGAGTGAAGCCATACCTGCCCCAGATTTGCGGCACAGTCCTGTGGCGGCTGAACAACAAGA
GTGCTAAGGTGAGACAGCAGGCCGCTGATCTGATTTCAAGGACTGCCGTGGTCATGAAAACCTGTCAGGA
GGAAAAGCTGATGGGGCACCTGGGAGTGGTCCTGTACGAATATCTGGGCGAGGAATACCCTGAGGTGCTG
GGCTCCATCCTGGGGGCCCTGAAGGCTATCGTGAACGTCATTGGGATGCACAAAATGACTCCACCCATCA
AGGACCTGCTGCCAAGGCTGACCCCCATTCTGAAAAACCGCCATGAGAAGGTGCAGGAAAATTGCATCGA
TCTGGTCGGCCGGATTGCAGACAGAGGAGCAGAGTACGTGAGCGCCCGGGAGTGGATGCGCATCTGTTTC
GAGCTGCTGGAACTGCTGAAGGCTCACAAGAAAGCAATTAGAAGGGCCACAGTGAATACTTTTGGGTACA
TCGCAAAGGCCATTGGACCACATGACGTGCTGGCCACCCTGCTGAACAATCTGAAAGTCCAGGAGAGGCA
GAACCGCGTGTGCACCACAGTCGCCATCGCCATCGTGGCCGAGACCTGTTCCCCCTTCACAGTCCTGCCT
GCTCTGATGAATGAGTATAGGGTGCCCGAACTGAACGTGCAGAATGGGGTCCTGAAGTCACTGAGCTTCC
TGTTTGAGTACATCGGCGAAATGGGGAAAGATTACATCTACGCAGTGACACCTCTGCTGGAGGACGCCCT
GATGGATCGCGACCTGGTGCACCGACAGACTGCCTCAGCTGTGGTCCAGCATATGAGCCTGGGCGTGTAT
GGGTTCGGATGCGAGGACTCCCTGAACCACCTGCTGAATTACGTGTGGCCCAACGTCTTTGAAACCTCTC
CTCATGTGATCCAGGCTGTCATGGGAGCACTGGAGGGCCTGAGAGTGGCCATTGGACCTTGCAGGATGCT
CCAGTATTGTCTCCAGGGCCTGTTTCACCCAGCCCGAAAAGTGCGGGATGTCTACTGGAAAATCTACAAC
AGTATCTACATCGGCTCACAGGACGCACTGATTGCCCATTACCCCAGAATCTACAATGACGACAAAAATA
CTTACATCCGATACGAACTGGACTACATCCTGTGAGAATTCTGCAGATATCCAGCACAGTGGCGGCCGCT
CGAGTCTAGAGGGCCCGTTTAAACCCGCTGATCAGCCTCGACTGTGCCTTCTAGTTGCCAGCCATCTGTT
GTTTGCCCCTCCCCCGTGCCTTCCTTGACCCTGGAAGGTGCCACTCCCACTGTCCTTTCCTAATAAAATG
AGGAAATTGCATCGCATTGTCTGAGTAGGTGTCATTCTATTCTGGGGGGTGGGGTGGGGCAGGACAGCAA
GGGGGAGGATTGGGAAGACAATAGCAGGCATGCTGGGGATGCGGTGGGCTCTATGGCTTCTGAGGCGGAA
AGAACCAGCTGGGGCTCTAGGGGGTATCCCC
[124 nt withheld, positions 4652-4775]
C
[91 nt withheld, positions 4777-4867]
A
[49 nt withheld, positions 4869-4917]
CCTTTGACGTTGGAGTCCACGTTCTTT
[37 nt withheld, positions 4945-4981]
ACCCTATCTCGGTCTATTCTTTTGATTTATAAGGGATTTTGCCGATTTCGGCCTATTGGTTAAAAAATGA
GCTGATTTAACAAAAATTTAACGCGAATTAATTCTGTGGAATGTGTGTCAGTTAGGGTGTGGAAAGTCCC
CAGGCTCCCCAGCAGGCAGAAGTATGCAAAGCATGCATCTCAATTAGTCAGCAACCAGGTGTGGAAAGTC
CCCAGGCTCCCCAGCAGGCAGAAGTATGCAAAGCATGCATCTCAATTAGTCAGCAACCATAGTCCCGCCC
CTAACTCCGCCCATCCCGCCCCTAACTCCGCCCAGTTCCGCCCATTCTCCGCCCCATGGCTGACTAATTT
TTTTTATTTATGCAGAGGCCGAGGCCGCCTCTGCCTCTGAGCTATTCCAGAAGTAGTGAGGAGGCTTTTT
TGGAGGCCTAGGCTTTTGCAAAAAGCTCCCGGGAGCTTGTATATCCATTTTCGGATCTGATCAAGAGACA
GGATGAGGATCGTTTCGCATGATTGAACAAGATGGATTGCACGCAGGTTCTCCGGCCGCTTGGGTGGAGA
GGCTATTCGGCTATGACTGGGCACAACAGACAATCGGCTGCTCTGATGCCGCCGTGTTCCGGCTGTCAGC
GCAGGGGCGCCCGGTTCTTTTTGTCAAGACCGACCTGTCCGGTGCCCTGAATGAACTGCAGGACGAGGCA
GCGCGGCTATCGTGGCTGGCCACGACGGGCGTTCCTTGCGCAGCTGTGCTCGACGTTGTCACTGAAGCGG
GAAGGGACTGGCTGCTATTGGGCGAAGTGCCGGGGCAGGATCTCCTGTCATCTCACCTTGCTCCTGCCGA
GAAAGTATCCATCATGGCTGATGCAATGCGGCGGCTGCATACGCTTGATCCGGCTACCTGCCCATTCGAC
CACCAAGCGAAACATCGCATCGAGCGAGCACGTACTCGGATGGAAGCCGGTCTTGTCGATCAGGATGATC
TGGACGAAGAGCATCAGGGGCTCGCGCCAGCCGAACTGTTCGCCAGGCTCAAGGCGCGCATGCCCGACGG
CGAGGATCTCGTCGTGACCCATGGCGATGCCTGCTTGCCGAATATCATGGTGGAAAATGGCCGCTTTTCT
GGATTCATCGACTGTGGCCGGCTGGGTGTGGCGGACCGCTATCAGGACATAGCGTTGGCTACCCGTGATA
TTGCTGAAGAGCTTGGCGGCGAATGGGCTGACCGCTTCCTCGTGCTTTACGGTATCGCCGCTCCCGATTC
GCAGCGCATCGCCTTCTATCGCCTTCTTGACGAGTTCTTCTGAGCGGGACTCTGGGGTTCGAAATGACCG
ACCAAGCGACGCCCAACCTGCCATCACGAGATTTCGATTCCACCGCCGCCTTCTATGAAAGGTTGGGCTT
CGGAATCGTTTTCCGGGACGCCGGCTGGATGATCCTCCAGCGCGGGGATCTCATGCTGGAGTTCTTCGCC
CACCCCAACTTGTTTATTGCAGCTTATAATGGTTACAAATAAAGCAATAGCATCACAAATTTCACAAATA
AAGCATTTTTTTCACTGCATTCTAGTTGTGGTTTGTCCAAACTCATCAATGTATCTTATCATGTCTGTAT
ACCGTCGACCTCTAGCTAGAGCTTGGCGTAATCATGGTCATAGCTGTTTCCTGTGTGAAATTGTTATCCG
CTCACAATTCCACACAACATACGAGCCGGAAGCATAAAGTGTAAAGCCTGGGGTGCCTAATGAGTGAGCT
AACTCACATTAATTGCGTTGCGCTCACTGCCCGCTTTCCAGTCGGGAAACCTGTCGTGCCAGCTGCATTA
ATGAATCGGCCAACGCGCGGGGAGAGGCGGTTTGCGTATTGGGCGCTCTTCCGCTTCCTCGCTCACTGAC
TCGCTGCGCTCGGTCGTTCGGCTGCGGCGAGCGGTATCAGCTCACTCAAAGGCGGTAATACGGTTATCCA
CAGAATCAGGGGATAACGCAGGAAAGAACATGTGAGCAAAAGGCCAGCAAAAGGCCAGGAACCGTAAAAA
GGCCGCGTTGCTGGCGTTTTTCCATAGGCTCCGCCCCCCTGACGAGCATCACAAAAATCGACGCTCAAGT
CAGAGGTGGCGAAACCCGACAGGACTATAAAGATACCAGGCGTTTCCCCCTGGAAGCTCCCTCGTGCGCT
CTCCTGTTCCGACCCTGCCGCTTACCGGATACCTGTCCGCCTTTCTCCCTTCGGGAAGCGTGGCGCTTTC
TCATAGCTCACGCTGTAGGTATCTCAGTTCGGTGTAGGTCGTTCGCTCCAAGCTGGGCTGTGTGCACGAA
CCCCCCGTTCAGCCCGACCGCTGCGCCTTATCCGGTAACTATCGTCTTGAGTCCAACCCGGTAAGACACG
ACTTATCGCCACTGGCAGCAGCCACTGGTAACAGGATTAGCAGAGCGAGGTATGTAGGCGGTGCTACAGA
GTTCTTGAAGTGGTGGCCTAACTACGGCTACACTAGAAGAACAGTATTTGGTATCTGCGCTCTGCTGAAG
CCAGTTACCTTCGGAAAAAGAGTTGGTAGCTCTTGATCCGGCAAACAAACCACCGCTGGTAGCGGTGGTT
TTTTTGTTTGCAAGCAGCAGATTACGCGCAGAAAAAAAGGATCTCAAGAAGATCCTTTGATCTTTTCTAC
GGGGTCTGACGCTCAGTGGAACGAAAACTCACGTTAAGGGATTTTGGTCATGAGATTATCAAAAAGGATC
TTCACCTAGATCCTTTTAAATTAAAAATGAAGTTTTAAATCAATCTAAAGTATATATGAGTAAACTTGGT
CTGACAGTTACCAATGCTTAATCAGTGAGGCACCTATCTCAGCGATCTGTCTATTTCGTTCATCCATAGT
TGCCTGACTCCCCGTCGTGTAGATAACTACGATACGGGAGGGCTTACCATCTGGCCCCAGTGCTGCAATG
ATACCGCGAGACCCACGCTCACCGGCTCCAGATTTATCAGCAATAAACCAGCCAGCCGGAAGGGCCGAGC
GCAGAAGTGGTCCTGCAACTTTATCCGCCTCCATCCAGTCTATTAATTGTTGCCGGGAAGCTAGAGTAAG
TAGTTCGCCAGTTAATAGTTTGCGCAACGTTGTTGCCATTGCTACAGGCATCGTGGTGTCACGCTCGTCG
TTTGGTATGGCTTCATTCAGCTCCGGTTCCCAACGATCAAGGCGAGTTACATGATCCCCCATGTTGTGCA
AAAAAGCGGTTAGCTCCTTCGGTCCTCCGATCGTTGTCAGAAGTAAGTTGGCCGCAGTGTTATCACTCAT
GGTTATGGCAGCACTGCATAATTCTCTTACTGTCATGCCATCCGTAAGATGCTTTTCTGTGACTGGTGAG
TACTCAACCAAGTCATTCTGAGAATAGTGTATGCGGCGACCGAGTTGCTCTTGCCCGGCGTCAATACGGG
ATAATACCGCGCCACATAGCAGAACTTTAAAAGTGCTCATCATTGGAAAACGTTCTTCGGGGCGAAAACT
CTCAAGGATCTTACCGCTGTTGAGATCCAGTTCGATGTAACCCACTCGTGCACCCAACTGATCTTCAGCA
TCTTTTACTTTCACCAGCGTTTCTGGGTGAGCAAAAACAGGAAGGCAAAATGCCGCAAAAAAGGGAATAA
GGGCGACACGGAAATGTTGAATACTCATACTCTTCCTTTTTCAATATTATTGAAGCATTTATCAGGGTTA
TTGTCTCATGAGCGGATACATATTTGAATGTATTTAGAAAAATAAACAAATAGGGGTTCCGCGCACATTT
CCCCGAAAAGTGCCACCTGACGTCGACGGATCGGGAGATCTCCCGATCCCCTATGGTGCACTCTCAGTAC
AATCTGCTCTGATGCCGCATAGTTAAGCCAGTATCTGCTCCCTGCTTGTGTGTTGGAGGTCGCTGAGTAG
TGCGCGAGCAAAATTTAAGCTACAACAAGGCAAGGCTTGACCGACAATTGCATGAAGAATCTGCTTAGGG
TTAGGCGTTTTGCGCTGCTTCGCGATGTACGGGCCAGATATACGCGTTGACATTGATTATTGACTAGTTA
TTAATAGTAATCAATTACGGGGTCATTAGTTCATAGCCCATATATGGAGTTCCGCGTTACATAACTTACG
GTAAATGGCCCGCCTGGCTGACCGCCCAACGACCCCCGCCCATTGACGTCAATAATGACGTATGTTCCCA
TAGTAACGCCAATAGGGACTTTCCATTGACGTCAATGGGTGGAGTATTTACGGTAAACTGCCCACTTGGC
AGTACATCAAGTGTATCATATGCCAAGTACGCCCCCTATTGACGTCAATGACGGTAAATGGCCCGCCTGG
CATTATGCCCAGTACATGACCTTATGGGACTTTCCTACTTGGCA
Features (pLannotate 1.2.2; 21 found; start..end, strand, type, name):
     35..238     +  promoter       CMV promoter: human cytomegalovirus (CMV) immediate early promoter
    234..267     +  LTR            5' LTR (truncated) (fragment): truncated 5' long terminal repeat (LTR) from HIV-1
    283..301     +  promoter       T7 promoter: promoter for bacteriophage T7 RNA polymerase
    360..380     +  CDS            3xFLAG (fragment): three tandem FLAG® epitope tags
    391..4302    +  CDS            SF3B1: SF3B1_HUMAN - Also known as SAP155. Experimental evidence at protein level: Swiss-Prot protein existence level 1. Involved in pre-mRNA splicing as a component of the splicing factor SF3B complex (PubMed:27720643). SF3B complex is required for 'A' complex assembly formed by the stable binding of U2 snRNP to the branchpoint sequence (BPS) in pre-mRNA. Sequence independent binding of SF3A/SF3B complex upstream of the branch site is essential, it may anchor U2 snRNP to the pre-mRNA (PubMed:12234937). Together with other U2 snRNP complex components may also play a role in the selective processing o
   4382..4606    +  polyA_signal   bGH poly(A) signal: bovine growth hormone polyadenylation signal
   4610..4631    +  promoter       SV40 promoter (fragment): SV40 enhancer and early promoter
   4652..5080    +  rep_origin     f1 ori (sequence partly withheld): f1 bacteriophage origin of replication; arrow indicates direction of (+) strand synthesis
   5094..5423    +  promoter       SV40 promoter: SV40 enhancer and early promoter
   5490..6281    +  CDS            neo: KKA2_KLEPN - Also known as kan, nptII. Experimental evidence at protein level: Swiss-Prot protein existence level 1. Resistance to kanamycin, neomycin, paromomycin, ribostamycin, butirosin and gentamicin B. From Klebsiella pneumoniae.
   6305..6463    +  CDS            ble (fragment): BLE_KLEPN - Experimental evidence at protein level: Swiss-Prot protein existence level 1. Binding protein with a strong affinity to the bleomycin family of antibiotics. Binds to CL990; an antimitotic-antibiotic compound. From Klebsiella pneumoniae.
   6458..6579    +  polyA_signal   SV40 poly(A) signal: SV40 polyadenylation signal
   6652..6668    -  protein_bind   lac operator: The lac repressor binds to the lac operator to inhibit transcription in E. coli. This inhibition can be relieved by adding lactose or isopropyl-β-D-thiogalactopyranoside (IPTG). lac repressor encoded by lacI
   6676..6706    -  promoter       lac promoter: promoter for the E. coli lac operon
   6721..6742    -  protein_bind   CAP binding site: CAP binding activates transcription in the presence of cAMP. E. coli catabolite activator protein
   6755..6847    -  CDS            lacI (fragment): lac repressor; lacI; The lac repressor binds to the lac operator to inhibit transcription in E. coli. This inhibition can be relieved by adding lactose or isopropyl-β-D-thiogalactopyranoside (IPTG).
   7030..7618    -  rep_origin     ori: high-copy-number ColE1/pMB1/pBR322/pUC origin of replication
   7789..8649    -  CDS            AmpR: β-lactamase; bla; confers resistance to ampicillin, carbenicillin, and related antibiotics
   8650..8754    -  promoter       AmpR promoter: bla
   8813..8865    -  misc_feature   bom (fragment): basis of mobility region from pBR322
   9020..34      +  enhancer       CMV enhancer (across the origin): human cytomegalovirus immediate early enhancer
