[The description below was written by a language model from this plasmid's Addgene catalogue record and pLannotate feature annotations shown in this document.]
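Description:
pCDNA3.1-FLAG-SF3B1-WT is a mammalian expression plasmid built on the pcDNA3.1(+) backbone that carries a codon-optimized open reading frame for wild-type human SF3B1 (splicing factor 3b subunit 1, also called SAP155), a core component of the SF3B complex that helps anchor the U2 snRNP at the branchpoint during pre-mRNA splicing. The roughly 4 kb insert sits between retained BamHI and EcoRI sites and is transcribed from the CMV immediate-early enhancer/promoter, with the bovine growth hormone polyadenylation signal terminating the transcript. An N-terminal FLAG epitope precedes the coding sequence. The annotation software matches this short stretch to a fragment of a 3xFLAG element, which is consistent with the single FLAG peptide listed in the catalogue. A T7 promoter lies between the CMV promoter and the insert, as is standard for this backbone, and could support in vitro transcription.

In bacteria the plasmid is maintained through a high-copy ColE1/pUC-type origin and selected with ampicillin via the β-lactamase gene; an f1 origin is also present. For mammalian cells, an SV40 early promoter drives the neomycin phosphotransferase gene followed by an SV40 poly(A) signal, permitting G418 selection of stable transfectants. Small annotated fragments (HIV-1 LTR, ble, lacI, bom) appear to be short sequence matches within backbone DNA rather than functional elements. The two sequence records, from the depositor and from repository sequencing, show the same feature order and differ only slightly in length and from the listed total size. The associated work concerns cancer-associated SF3B1 mutants and cryptic 3' splice site usage, so this plasmid likely serves as the tagged wild-type comparator.
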