Addgene plasmid #82576: pCDNA3.1-FLAG-SF3B1-WT
Purpose: Expresses a codon-optimized ORF of human SF3B1 (wild-type)
Depositing lab: Manoj Pillai. Depositing organization: Yale University. Publication: Cancer-associated SF3B1 mutants recognize otherwise inaccessible cryptic 3' splice sites within RNA secondary structures. Kesarwani AK, Ramirez O, Gupta AK, Yang X, Murthy T, Minella AC, Pillai MM. Oncogene. 2016 Aug 15. doi: 10.1038/onc.2016.279. PubMed 27524419.
Backbone
  Vector backbone: pcDNA3.1(+)
  Backbone size w/o insert (bp): 5428
  Total vector size (bp): 9391
  Vector type: Mammalian Expression
  Selectable markers: Neomycin (select with G418)
Growth in bacteria
  Bacterial resistance: Ampicillin, 100 μg/mL
  Growth temperature: 37°C
  Growth strain: DH5alpha
  Copy number: Unknown
Gene/Insert
  Gene/Insert name: human SF3B1-WT (alt name: splicing factor 3b subunit 1)
  Species: H. sapiens (human)
  Insert size (bp): 3963
  Entrez Gene: SF3B1 (a.k.a. Hsh155, MDS, PRP10, PRPF10, SAP155, SF3b155)
  Promoter: CMV
  Tag / fusion protein: FLAG peptide (N terminal on insert)
  Cloning method: Restriction Enzyme; 5′ cloning site BamH1 (not destroyed); 3′ cloning site EcoR1 (not destroyed)
  Sequencing primers: 5′ CMV-F; 3′ BGH-rev
Terms and licenses: Academic/Nonprofit Terms; Industry Terms: Not Available to Industry
How to cite: pCDNA3.1-FLAG-SF3B1-WT was a gift from Manoj Pillai (Addgene plasmid # 82576 ; http://n2t.net/addgene:82576 ; RRID:Addgene_82576)
