>Addgene plasmid #82576 | pCDNA3.1-FLAG-SF3B1-WT | addgene partial sequence | sequence record 158930 | CMV-F 5'-CGCAAATGGGCGGTAGGCGTG-3'
CTATATAAGCAGAGCTCTCTGGCTAACTAGAGAACCCACTGCTTACTGGCTTATCGAAATTAATACGACT
CACTATAGGGAGACCCAAGCTGGCTAGCGTTTAAACTTAAGCTTGGTACCGAGCTCGGATCCACCATGGA
CTACAAAGATGACGACGACAAGTCTAGAATGGCTAAGATCGCTAAAACCCACGAGGACATTGAGGCACAG
ATTCGGGAGATTCAGGGCAAGAAGGCAGCACTGGACGAGGCACAGGGCGTGGGGCTGGATAGCACCGGCT
ACTATGACCAGGAAATCTACGGCGGGTCTGACAGTAGATTCGCCGGCTACGTGACCAGCATCGCCGCTAC
CGAGCTGGAAGACGATGACGATGACTATAGCTCCTCTACTTCACTGCTGGGGCAGAAGAAACCTGGATAC
CACGCACCAGTGGCCCTGCTGAACGATATCCCACAGTCCACCGAGCAGTATGACCCCTTCGCTGAACACC
GGCCCCCTAAGATTGCAGATAGAGAGGACGAATACAAGAAACATCGGAGAACAATGATCATTTCTCCAGA
GCGGCTGGACCCCTTCGCCGACGGAGGCAAAACACCTGATCCAAAGATGAACGCCAGGACTTACATGGAC
GTGATGCGCGAACAGCATCTGACCAAGGAGGAACGGGAGATCAGACAGCAGCTGGCCGAGAAGGCAAAAG
CCGGAGAACTGAAAGTCGTCAATGGCGCAGCCGCTTCTCAGCCACCCAGTAAGAGGAAAAGGCGCTGGGA
TCAGACCGCTGACCAGACACCTGGAGCAACTCCAAAGAAACTGAGTTCATGGGATCAGGCAGAGACCCCA
GGACACACACCTAGCCTGCGATGGGACGAAACCCCTGGACGAGCAAAGGGCTCCGAGACTCCAGGAGCTA
CCCCAGGCAGCAAGATTTGGGACCCCACACCTTCTCATACTCCAGCTGGCGCAGCA
