>Addgene plasmid #82576 | pCDNA3.1-FLAG-SF3B1-WT | addgene partial sequence | sequence record 158932 | BGH-rev 5'-TAGAAGGCACAGTCGAGG-3'
GTTTAAACGGGCCCTCTAGACTCGAGCGGCCGCCACTGTGCTGGATATCTGCAGAATTCTCACAGGATGT
AGTCCAGTTCGTATCGGATGTAAGTATTTTTGTCGTCATTGTAGATTCTGGGGTAATGGGCAATCAGTGC
GTCCTGTGAGCCGATGTAGATACTGTTGTAGATTTTCCAGTAGACATCCCGCACTTTTCGGGCTGGGTGA
AACAGGCCCTGGAGACAATACTGGAGCATCCTGCAAGGTCCAATGGCCACTCTCAGGCCCTCCAGTGCTC
CCATGACAGCCTGGATCACATGAGGAGAGGTTTCAAAGACGTTGGGCCACACGTAATTCAGCAGGTGGTT
CAGGGAGTCCTCGCATCCGAACCCATACACGCCCAGGCTCATATGCTGGACCACAGCTGAGGCAGTCTGT
CGGTGCACCAGGTCGCGATCCATCAGGGCGTCCTCCAGCAGAGGTGTCACTGCGTAGATGTAATCTTTCC
CCATTTCGCCGATGTACTCAAACAGGAAGCTCAGTGACTTCAGGACCCCATTCTGCACGTTCAGTTCGGG
CACCCTATACTCATTCATCAGAGCAGGCAGGACTGTGAAGGGGGAACAGGTCTCGGCCACGATGGCGATG
GCGACTGTGGTGCACACGCGGTTCTGCCTCTCCTGGACTTTCAGATTGTTCAGCAGGGTGGCCAGCACGT
CATGTGGTCCAATGGCCTTTGCGATGTACCCAAAAGTATTCACTGTGGCCCTTCTAATTGCTTTCTTGTG
AGCCTTCAGCAGTTCCAGCAGCTCGAAACAGATGCGCATCCACTCCCGGGCGCTCACGTACTCTGCTCCT
CTGTCTGCAATCCGGCCGACCAGATCGATGCAATTTTCCTGCACCTTCTCATGGCGGTTTTTCAGAATGG
GGGTCAGCCTTGGCAGCAGGTCCTTGATGGGTGGAGTCATTTTGTGCATCCCAATGACGTTCACGATAGC
