>Addgene plasmid #82576 | pCDNA3.1-FLAG-SF3B1-WT | addgene partial sequence | sequence record 159538 | hsSF3B1co-R1 5'-GCACTGCTTGACCACTTTCA-3'
TCCTCATCAGGGCTCTGGAACTCTCGAATCAGGATCAGCATCACTTCGCGGGTATAGTAGTTTGCGTACT
CAGCATCCATCAGGGGAATCAGATAGCCGATGGCCTTCAGAAAAGCTGCCAGTCCTTTGCCTCTGTGCTG
CCGGATGCCCTTCCACAGGGGTTTCAGCACGGAGTCGAAGCTCTCGATCCCGTATGGTGTTGCAGCCTCT
GCCAGGGCTGCAATAGCCAGGGCGGAGATGGTCCTGACCTTCTGCTGCTCATCCACCAGGCCATGTTCAA
TGATCTCCACCAGGCTTCTCAGGTGGGGCAGGATGGCACACCCCATCAGAATTGCGATCTGCTGCACAAT
CTTGATGCCTGTGTGCCGTGCCTGCCATGATTTCTTACTCTTGCACACGGCTTTCAGAAAAGGCAGCAGA
CTGGGGATGCCCAGTGCAGAAGCGACCACGGCGAATGCCCTAGCTGTGGTATTTCTCACATACTCGTCCA
TGTTGTCAATATCTGGCCGCATTGTACTGATCATGGTAGCCAGTCCAGCGGCCTTGGCCAGGTTAGAAAT
GATTTCTCGCCCCTCCACGCGGGCATAGTAGTCTTCATCGATCAGCAGAGGCTCAATGACCACCAGGATC
TTATGGACGTAGGGGCGCACCAGGTCATCCAGCTTATACAGGATTCTGTCGATGACTTTCACCAGCAGGT
GCCGTTCCTGATCCTCCAGGGTTGGGGACATCAGCAGAGGCAGAATCTGATTAAACAGGGGTCCGGCCCC
GAACTCCCGTGCTTTGTCAGTGATCTGCCGCAGTGCAGCCTTTCGCATTGGAGGTGTGCCGTTCTTGATC
TTCAGCAGCAGCTTCATGATTTTGCGCTCCTTCTGTTCCTCTGGAGACAGTGTGGATTCGTCCACGTCCA
CCAGCAGCTTATCAAAGTACTGGATGTCATCTGGCTTCAGGAAAGGCAGATTTCCGGAAGGCTGGTCGTT
CACGCTCTTCATAGTGCGATCCTCTGTCTGCATGTGAAACCCGGTCATTCCCC
